Addgene plasmid #11361: pBS rat IRS-3
Depositing lab: Ronald Kahn. Depositing organization: Joslin Diabetes Center. Publication: Insulin receptor substrate 3 (IRS-3) and IRS-4 impair IRS-1- and IRS-2-mediated signaling. Tsuruzoe K, Emkey R, Kriauciunas KM, Ueki K, Kahn CR. Mol Cell Biol. 2001 Jan . 21(1):26-38. 10.1128/MCB.21.1.26-38.2001 PubMed 11113178.
Backbone
  Vector backbone: pBluescript SK
  Backbone manufacturer: Stratagene
  Backbone size w/o insert (bp): 3000
  Vector type: Bacterial Expression
Growth in bacteria
  Bacterial resistance: Ampicillin, 100 μg/mL
  Growth temperature: 37°C
  Growth strain: DH5alpha
  Copy number: High Copy
Gene/Insert
  Gene/Insert name: IRS-3 (alt names: Insulin Receptor Substrate 3; IRS3)
  Species: R. norvegicus (rat)
  Insert size (bp): 1484
  GenBank ID: NM_032074
  Entrez Gene: Irs3
  Cloning method: Restriction Enzyme; 5′ cloning site BamHI (not destroyed); 3′ cloning site EcoRI (not destroyed)
  Sequencing primers: 5′ T7
Terms and licenses: Academic/Nonprofit Terms; Industry Terms: Not Available to Industry
Depositor comments: (Kahn lab plasmid name = pBS IRS3)
How to cite: pBS rat IRS-3 was a gift from Ronald Kahn (Addgene plasmid # 11361 ; http://n2t.net/addgene:11361 ; RRID:Addgene_11361)
