[The description below was written by a language model from this plasmid's Addgene catalogue record.]
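Description:
pBS rat IRS-3 is a cloning plasmid carrying the rat insulin receptor substrate 3 (Irs3) cDNA in the pBluescript SK backbone, a roughly 3 kb high-copy phagemid from Stratagene. It is propagated in standard E. coli cloning strains under ampicillin selection. Although the repository lists the vector type as bacterial expression, pBluescript is generally used as a general-purpose cloning and sequencing vector. Its polylinker sits within a lacZα fragment and is flanked by T7 and T3 phage promoters, and it has no mammalian promoter or other elements for expression in eukaryotic cells. No feature table accompanies this record, so the backbone elements described here are inferred from the named vector rather than from an annotated sequence.

The insert is about 1.5 kb and corresponds to the rat IRS-3 reference transcript. It was placed between BamHI at the 5′ end and EcoRI at the 3′ end, and both sites remain intact, so the fragment can be excised and moved into other vectors. The record lists the T7 primer for sequencing into the 5′ end of the insert. It does not mention any epitope tags, fusion partners or mutations, and it does not state whether the insert covers the complete coding sequence.

IRS-3 is a member of the insulin receptor substrate family of docking proteins, which relay signals from the activated insulin receptor to downstream effectors. The plasmid is associated with work examining how IRS-3 and IRS-4 interfere with signalling mediated by IRS-1 and IRS-2. It most plausibly serves as a source clone for subcloning the cDNA into expression vectors, or as a template for in vitro transcription from the flanking phage promoters.
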