>Addgene plasmid #11361 | pBS rat IRS-3 | addgene partial sequence | sequence record 18215 | 11361 with T3
GGCGGCCGCTCTAGAACTAGTGGATCCGCGATGAAGCCTGCAGGTACGGGCCCCACAGTCTCCTCTGGGG
GCGAGTCCACCGACGTGTCCCTCGGCCCGCCGTTTCCTTGGCCCTGCCCGCCCGACGTGCGGCTCTGTGG
CCATCTGAGGAAGCAGAAGTCCCAGCGCCGCCGCTTTTTCGTGCTGCGTGCTGACCCACCACGGCTGGAG
TGCTATGAGAGCGAGAAGAAGTTCTTGGCCAGCGGCTGCCGCCCACCTCGACCCCGGCGTACCGTTAGCC
TGGAAGGTGCCTGCACTATTAGCAAGCGCGCGGATGCCCGTCAGCGCCACCTGATCGTCATCTATACCAG
CGACAGCAGCCTGGGCGTGGCGGCGGCCAGTGAAGCAGAGCAGCAAACATGGTACAGCGCCTTGCTCGAG
GTGCGCGCCACCGCCGCTGCAGCTGCTGCCACCGCTATGGGTTTCAGCCCCCAAGAGGCCCCTGAGTCTT
GGATCTTCGCCCCGTTCCAGGACGTCTGGCCTGTGACACTGCGGTCCAAGGGGCTGGGGAGAGCACCAGG
CCTGAGCAGCGGCAGCTATCGCCTGTGCCTGGGTTCTGGGGCCCTGAGCCTCCTGCGGAAGCCGGGAAGC
AAAGGCTCCAGAGACAGCCGGGCAACGCCACCACCAGTCCTGCGCTTGTCCTTGCTCAGTGTGCGCCGCT
GCGGCCACGCAGATTCCTTTTTCTTCCTGGAACTCGGGCGCTCAGCGCCCATAGGTCCTGGTGAGCTGTG
GCTGCAGGCCCCTGATGCAG
